Addgene plasmid #59915: TRMPVneo.Yap.3093
Purpose: Tet on shRNA for conditional Yap1 knockdown
Depositing lab: Tyler Jacks. Depositing organization: Massachusetts Institute of Technology. Publication: KRAS and YAP1 Converge to Regulate EMT and Tumor Survival. Shao DD, Xue W, Krall EB, Bhutkar A, Piccioni F, Wang X, Schinzel AC, Sood S, Rosenbluh J, Kim JW, Zwang Y, Roberts TM, Root DE, Jacks T, Hahn WC. Cell. 2014 Jul 3;158(1):171-84. doi: 10.1016/j.cell.2014.06.004. Epub 2014 Jun 19. PubMed 24954536.
Backbone
  Vector backbone: TRMPVneo
  Backbone manufacturer: Scott Lowe
  Vector type: Retroviral
Growth in bacteria
  Bacterial resistance: Ampicillin, 100 μg/mL
  Growth temperature: 37°C
  Growth strain: Top10
  Copy number: Unknown
Gene/Insert
  Gene/Insert name: Yap1
  gRNA/shRNA sequence: Yap1
  Species: M. musculus (mouse)
  Entrez Gene: Yap1 (a.k.a. Yap, Yap65, Yki, Yorkie)
  Cloning method: Restriction Enzyme; 5′ cloning site XhoI (unknown if destroyed); 3′ cloning site EcoRI (unknown if destroyed)
  Sequencing primers: 5′ miR30seq tgtttgaatgaggcttcagtac; 3′ PGKR
Terms and licenses: Academic/Nonprofit Terms; Industry Terms: Not Available to Industry
How to cite: TRMPVneo.Yap.3093 was a gift from Tyler Jacks (Addgene plasmid # 59915 ; http://n2t.net/addgene:59915 ; RRID:Addgene_59915)
