[The description below was written by a language model from this plasmid's Addgene catalogue record and pLannotate feature annotations shown in this document.]
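Description:
TRMPVneo.Yap.3093 is a self-inactivating gammaretroviral (MSCV/MMLV-type) plasmid built on the TRMPVneo backbone for doxycycline-regulated knockdown of mouse Yap1. In bacteria it is maintained through a high-copy ColE1/pUC-type origin and selected with ampicillin via the AmpR (β-lactamase) cassette. The viral genome is transcribed in packaging cells from a CMV enhancer/promoter fused to a truncated 5' LTR, followed by the packaging signal and a truncated gag region that aid encapsidation. The 3' LTR carries a U3 deletion, so after reverse transcription and integration the LTRs are transcriptionally inactive and expression depends on the internal promoters.

The payload consists of two internal cassettes. The first is a tetracycline response element (seven tetO copies) joined to a minimal CMV promoter, driving a DsRed2 fluorescent protein whose transcript also carries a Yap1-targeting shRNA embedded between human miR-30a 5' and 3' flanking sequences. The hairpin was cloned between XhoI and EcoRI sites, and DsRed2 fluorescence therefore reports induction of the shRNA-containing transcript. The second cassette uses the constitutive mouse PGK promoter to express Venus, followed by an EMCV IRES and NeoR, allowing transduced cells to be tracked by yellow fluorescence and selected with G418.

The annotated features include no tetracycline transactivator, so the Tet-On activator needed for induction presumably has to be supplied by the target cells or a separate construct. The stated purpose is conditional Yap1 knockdown, and the associated publication concerns KRAS and YAP1 in EMT and tumor survival.
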