Features (pLannotate 1.2.2; 24 found; start..end, strand, type, name):
     97..476     +  enhancer       CMV enhancer: human cytomegalovirus immediate early enhancer
    477..680     +  promoter       CMV promoter: human cytomegalovirus (CMV) immediate early promoter
    681..856     +  LTR            5' LTR (truncated): truncated long terminal repeat from Moloney murine sarcoma virus
    978..1252    +  misc_feature   MESV Ψ (fragment): packaging signal of murine embryonic stem cell virus
   1319..1735    +  CDS            gag (truncated): truncated Moloney murine leukemia virus (MMLV) gag gene lacking the start codon
   1785..2055    +  protein_bind   tetracycline response element: contains seven copies of the tetracycline operator tetO tetracycline repressor TetR
   2066..2083    +  misc_feature   MCS (fragment): pUC18/19 multiple cloning site
   2088..2126    +  promoter       minimal CMV promoter: human cytomegalovirus (CMV) immediate early promoter
   2225..2902    +  CDS            DsRed2: improved tetrameric variant of DsRed fluorescent protein mammalian codon-optimized
   2971..3064    +  ncRNA          5' miR-30a: sequence upstream of the 71-nt precursor of the human miR-30a microRNA (Zeng et al., 2002) miRNA
   3176..3288    +  ncRNA          3' miR-30a: sequence downstream of the 71-nt precursor of the human miR-30a microRNA (Zeng et al., 2002) miRNA
   3311..3810    +  promoter       PGK promoter: mouse phosphoglycerate kinase 1 promoter
   3833..4552    +  CDS            Venus: yellow fluorescent protein (YFP) with fast and efficient maturation (Nagai et al., 2002) mammalian codon-optimized
   4695..5157    +  misc_feature   IRES: internal ribosome entry site (IRES) of the encephalomyocarditis virus (EMCV)
   5173..5967    +  CDS            NeoR/KanR: aminoglycoside phosphotransferase from Tn5; aph(3')-II (or nptII); confers resistance to neomycin, kanamycin, and G418 (Geneticin®)
   5992..6064    +  CDS            env (fragment): murine leukemia virus gPr80 envelope polyprotein precursor; env; proteolytically cleaved into gp70SU and p15TM subunits
   6106..6531    +  LTR            3' LTR (ΔU3): self-inactivating 3' long terminal repeat (LTR) from Moloney murine leukemia virus
   6600..6640    +  CDS            rop (fragment): Rop protein, which maintains plasmids at low copy number; rop
   6742..6780    +  misc_feature   bom (fragment): basis of mobility region from pBR322
   6797..7126    +  promoter       SV40 promoter: SV40 enhancer and early promoter
   7132..7233    +  misc_feature   bom (fragment): basis of mobility region from pBR322
   7419..8007    -  rep_origin     ori: high-copy-number ColE1/pMB1/pBR322/pUC origin of replication
   8178..9038    -  CDS            AmpR: β-lactamase; bla; confers resistance to ampicillin, carbenicillin, and related antibiotics
   9039..9143    -  promoter       AmpR promoter: bla
>Addgene plasmid #59915 | TRMPVneo.Yap.3093 | addgene full sequence | sequence record 377721 | Addgene NGS Result
TTCGTCTTCAAGAATTAGCTTGGCCATTGCATACGTTGTATCCATATCATAATATGTACATTTATATTGG
CTCATGTCCAACATTACCGCCATGTTGACATTGATTATTGACTAGTTATTAATAGTAATCAATTACGGGG
TCATTAGTTCATAGCCCATATATGGAGTTCCGCGTTACATAACTTACGGTAAATGGCCCGCCTGGCTGAC
CGCCCAACGACCCCCGCCCATTGACGTCAATAATGACGTATGTTCCCATAGTAACGCCAATAGGGACTTT
CCATTGACGTCAATGGGTGGAGTATTTACGGTAAACTGCCCACTTGGCAGTACATCAAGTGTATCATATG
CCAAGTACGCCCCCTATTGACGTCAATGACGGTAAATGGCCCGCCTGGCATTATGCCCAGTACATGACCT
TATGGGACTTTCCTACTTGGCAGTACATCTACGTATTAGTCATCGCTATTACCATGGTGATGCGGTTTTG
GCAGTACATCAATGGGCGTGGATAGCGGTTTGACTCACGGGGATTTCCAAGTCTCCACCCCATTGACGTC
AATGGGAGTTTGTTTTGGCACCAAAATCAACGGGACTTTCCAAAATGTCGTAACAACTCCGCCCCATTGA
CGCAAATGGGCGGTAGGCGTGTACGGTGGGAGGTCTATATAAGCAGAGCTCAATAAAAGAGCCCACAACC
CCTCACTCGGCGCGCCAGTCTTCCGATAGACTGCGTCGCCCGGGTACCCGTATTCCCAATAAAGCCTCTT
GCTGTTTGCATCCGAATCGTGGTCTCGCTGTTCCTTGGGAGGGTCTCCTCTGAGTGATTGACTACCCACG
ACGGGGGTCTTTCATTTGGGGGCTCGTCCGGGATTTGGAGACCCCTGCCCAGGGACCACCGACCCACCAC
CGGGAGGTAAGCTGGCCAGCAACTTATCTGTGTCTGTCCGATTGTCTAGTGTCTATGTTTGATGTTATGC
GCCTGCGTCTGTACTAGTTAGCTAACTAGCTCTGTATCTGGCGGACCCGTGGTGGAACTGACGAGTTCTG
AACACCCGGCCGCAACCCTGGGAGACGTCCCAGGGACTTTGGGGGCCGTTTTTGTGGCCCGACCTGAGGA
AGGGAGTCGATGTGGAATCCGACCCCGTCAGGATATGTGGTTCTGGTAGGAGACGAGAACCTAAAACAGT
TCCCGCCTCCGTCTGAATTTTTGCTTTCGGTTTGGAACCGAAGCCGCGCGTCTTGTCTGCTGCAGCGCTG
CAGCATCGTTCTGTGTTGTCTCTGTCTGACTGTGTTTCTGTATTTGTCTGAAAATTAGGGCCAGACTGTT
ACCACTCCCTTAAGTTTGACCTTAGGTCACTGGAAAGATGTCGAGCGGATCGCTCACAACCAGTCGGTAG
ATGTCAAGAAGAGACGTTGGGTTACCTTCTGCTCTGCAGAATGGCCAACCTTTAACGTCGGATGGCCGCG
AGACGGCACCTTTAACCGAGACCTCATCACCCAGGTTAAGATCAAGGTCTTTTCACCTGGCCCGCATGGA
CACCCAGACCAGGTCCCCTACATCGTGACCTGGGAAGCCTTGGCTTTTGACCCCCCTCCCTGGGTCAAGC
CCTTTGTACACCCTAAGCCTCCGCCTCCTCTTCCTCCATCCGCCCCGTCTCTCCCCCTTGAACCTCCTCG
TTCGACCCCGCCTCGATCCTCCCTTTATCCAGCCCTCACTCCTTCTCTAGGCGCCGGAATTGAAGATCTG
GGGGATCGATCCTCTAGAGCATCGAGTTTACCACTCCCTATCAGTGATAGAGAAAAGTGAAAGTCGAGTT
TACCACTCCCTATCAGTGATAGAGAAAAGTGAAAGTCGAGTTTACCACTCCCTATCAGTGATAGAGAAAA
GTGAAAGTCGAGTTTACCACTCCCTATCAGTGATAGAGAAAAGTGAAAGTCGAGTTTACCACTCCCTATC
AGTGATAGAGAAAAGTGAAAGTCGAGTTTACCACTCCCTATCAGTGATAGAGAAAAGTGAAAGTCGAGTT
TACCACTCCCTATCAGTGATAGAGAAAAGTGAAAGTCGAGCTCGGTACCCGGGTCGAGGTAGGCGTGTAC
GGTGGGAGGCCTATATAAGCAGAGCTCGTTTAGTGAACCGTCAGATCGCCTGGAGACGCCATCCACGCTG
TTTTGACCTCCATAGAAGACACCGGGACCGATCCAGCCTCTCGACGGATCCACCATGGCCTCCTCCGAGA
ACGTCATCACCGAGTTCATGCGCTTCAAGGTGCGCATGGAGGGCACCGTGAACGGCCACGAGTTCGAGAT
CGAGGGCGAGGGCGAGGGCCGCCCCTACGAGGGCCACAACACCGTGAAGCTGAAGGTGACCAAGGGCGGC
CCCCTGCCCTTCGCCTGGGACATCCTGTCCCCCCAGTTCCAGTACGGCTCCAAGGTGTACGTGAAGCACC
CCGCCGACATCCCCGACTACAAGAAGCTGTCCTTCCCCGAGGGCTTCAAGTGGGAGCGCGTGATGAACTT
CGAGGACGGCGGCGTGGCGACCGTGACCCAGGACTCCTCCCTGCAGGACGGCTGCTTCATCTACAAGGTG
AAGTTCATCGGCGTGAACTTCCCCTCCGACGGCCCCGTGATGCAGAAGAAGACCATGGGCTGGGAGGCCT
CCACCGAGCGCCTGTACCCCCGCGACGGCGTGCTGAAGGGCGAGACCCACAAGGCCCTGAAGCTGAAGGA
CGGCGGCCACTACCTGGTGGAGTTCAAGTCCATCTACATGGCCAAGAAGCCCGTGCAGCTGCCCGGCTAC
TACTACGTGGACGCCAAGCTGGACATCACCTCCCACAACGAGGACTACACCATCGTGGAGCAGTACGAGC
GCACCGAGGGCCGCCACCACCTGTTCCTGTAGCGGCCGCGACTCTAGAATTTACTAGTCATATGATAAGA
TCTCTCGACTAGGGATAACAGGGTAATTGTTTGAATGAGGCTTCAGTACTTTACAGAATCGTTGCCTGCA
CATCTTGGAAACACTTGCTGGGATTACTTCTTCAGGTTAACCCAACAGAAGGCTCGAGAAGGTATATTGC
TGTTGACAGTGAGCGAATGAATTAACTCTGTGTATAATAGTGAAGCCACAGATGTATTATACACAGAGTT
AATTCATGTGCCTACTGCCTCGGAATTCAAGGGGCTACTTTAGGAGCAATTATCTTGTTTACTAAAACTG
AATACCTTGCTATCTCTTTGATACATTTTTACAAAGCTGAATTAAAATGGTATAAATTAAATCACTTTTT
TCAATTCTAGCAATTCTACCGGGTAGGGGAGGCGCTTTTCCCAAGGCAGTCTGGAGCATGCGCTTTAGCA
GCCCCGCTGGGCACTTGGCGCTACACAAGTGGCCTCTGGCCTCGCACACATTCCACATCCACCGGTAGGC
GCCAACCGGCTCCGTTCTTTGGTGGCCCCTTCGCGCCACCTTCTACTCCTCCCCTAGTCAGGAAGTTCCC
CCCCGCCCCGCAGCTCGCGTCGTGCAGGACGTGACAAATGGAAGTAGCACGTCTCACTAGTCTCGTGCAG
ATGGACAGCACCGCTGAGCAATGGAAGCGGGTAGGCCTTTGGGGCAGCGGCCAATAGCAGCTTTGCTCCT
TCGCTTTCTGGGCTCAGAGGCTGGGAAGGGGTGGGTCCGGGGGCGGGCTCAGGGGNNNGCTCAGGGGCGG
GGCGGGCGCCCGAAGGTCCTCCGGAGGCCCGGCATTCTGCACGCTTCAAAAGCGCACGTCTGCCGCGCTG
TTCTCCTCTTCCTCATCTCCGGGCCTTTCGACCTGCAGCCCAAGCTTCCACCATGGTGAGCAAGGGCGAG
GAGCTGTTCACCGGGGTGGTGCCCATCCTGGTCGAGCTGGACGGCGACGTAAACGGCCACAAGTTCAGCG
TGTCCGGCGAGGGCGAGGGCGATGCCACCTACGGCAAGCTGACCCTGAAGCTGATCTGCACCACCGGCAA
GCTGCCCGTGCCCTGGCCCACCCTCGTGACCACCCTGGGCTACGGCCTGCAGTGCTTCGCCCGCTACCCC
GACCACATGAAGCAGCACGACTTCTTCAAGTCCGCCATGCCCGAAGGCTACGTCCAGGAGCGCACCATCT
TCTTCAAGGACGACGGCAACTACAAGACCCGCGCCGAGGTGAAGTTCGAGGGCGACACCCTGGTGAACCG
CATCGAGCTGAAGGGCATCGACTTCAAGGAGGACGGCAACATCCTGGGGCACAAGCTGGAGTACAACTAC
AACAGCCACAACGTCTATATCACCGCCGACAAGCAGAAGAACGGCATCAAGGCCAACTTCAAGATCCGCC
ACAACATCGAGGACGGCGGCGTGCAGCTCGCCGACCACTACCAGCAGAACACCCCCATCGGCGACGGCCC
CGTGCTGCTGCCCGACAACCACTACCTGAGCTACCAGTCCGCCCTGAGCAAAGACCCCAACGAGAAGCGC
GATCACATGGTCCTGCTGGAGTTCGTGACCGCCGCCGGGATCACTCTCGGCATGGACGAGCTGTACAAGT
AAGAATTGTTCAATTCCGCCCCTCTCCCCCCCCCCCCTCTCCCTCCCCCCCCCCTAACGTTACTGGCCGA
AGCCGCTTGGAATAAGGCCGGTGTGCGTTTGTCTATATGTTATTTTCCACCATATTGCCGTCTTTTGGCA
ATGTGAGGGCCCGGAAACCTGGCCCTGTCTTCTTGACGAGCATTCCTAGGGGTCTTTCCCCTCTCGCCAA
AGGAATGCAAGGTCTGTTGAATGTCGTGAAGGAAGCAGTTCCTCTGGAAGCTTCTTGAAGACAAACAACG
TCTGTAGCGACCCTTTGCAGGCAGCGGAACCCCCCACCTGGCGACAGGTGCCTCTGCGGCCAAAAGCCAC
GTGTATAAGATACACCTGCAAAGGCGGCACAACCCCAGTGCCACGTTGTGAGTTGGATAGTTGTGGAAAG
AGTCAAATGGCTCTCCTCAAGCGTATTCAACAAGGGGCTGAAGGATGCCCAGAAGGTACCCCATTGTATG
GGATCTGATCTGGGGCCTCGGTGCACATGCTTTACATGTGTTTAGTCGAGGTTAAAAAAACGTCTAGGCC
CCCCGAACCACGGGGACGTGGTTTTCCTTTGAAAAACACGATGATAAGCTTACCGGTCCACCATGATTGA
ACAAGATGGATTGCACGCAGGTTCTCCGGCCGCTTGGGTGGAGAGGCTATTCGGCTATGACTGGGCACAA
CAGACAATCGGCTGCTCTGATGCCGCCGTGTTCCGGCTGTCAGCGCAGGGGCGCCCGGTTCTTTTTGTCA
AGACCGACCTGTCCGGTGCCCTGAATGAACTGCAAGACGAGGCAGCGCGGCTATCGTGGCTGGCCACGAC
GGGCGTTCCTTGCGCAGCTGTGCTCGACGTTGTCACTGAAGCGGGAAGGGACTGGCTGCTATTGGGCGAA
GTGCCGGGGCAGGATCTCCTGTCATCTCACCTTGCTCCTGCCGAGAAAGTATCCATCATGGCTGATGCAA
TGCGGCGGCTGCATACGCTTGATCCGGCTACCTGCCCATTCGACCACCAAGCGAAACATCGCATCGAGCG
AGCACGTACTCGGATGGAAGCCGGTCTTGTCGATCAGGATGATCTGGACGAAGAGCATCAGGGGCTCGCG
CCAGCCGAACTGTTCGCCAGGCTCAAGGCGAGCATGCCCGACGGCGAGGATCTCGTCGTGACCCATGGCG
ATGCCTGCTTGCCGAATATCATGGTGGAAAATGGCCGCTTTTCTGGATTCATCGACTGTGGCCGGCTGGG
TGTGGCGGACCGCTATCAGGACATAGCGTTGGCTACCCGTGATATTGCTGAAGAGCTTGGCGGCGAATGG
GCTGACCGCTTCCTCGTGCTTTACGGTATCGCCGCTCCCGATTCGCAGCGCATCGCCTTCTATCGCCTTC
TTGACGAGTTCTTCTGATGTACGATGCATCGATACCGTCGAGATATCAGTGGTCCAGGCTCTAGTTTTGA
CTCAACAATATCACCAGCTGAAGCCTATAGAGTACGAGCCATAGATAAAATAAAAGATTTTATTTAGTCT
CCAGAAAAAGGGGGGAATGAAAGACCCCACCTGTAGGTTTGGCAAGCTAGCTTAAGTAACGCCATTTTGC
AAGGCATGGAAAAATACATAACTGAGAATAGAGAAGTTCAGATCAAGGTCAGGAACAGATGGAACAGGGT
CGACCCTAGAGAACCATCAGATGTTTCCAGGGTGCCCCAAGGACCTGAAATGACCCTGTGCCTTATTTGA
ACTAACCAATCAGTTCGCTTCTCGCTTCTGTTCGCGCGCTTCTGCTCCCCGAGCTCAATAAAAGAGCCCA
CAACCCCTCACTCGGGGCGCCAGTCCTCCGATTGACTGAGTCGCCCGGGTACCCGTGTATCCAATAAACC
CTCTTGCAGTTGCATCCGACTTGTGGTCTCGCTGTTCCTTGGGAGGGTCTCCTCTGAGTGATTGACTACC
CGTCAGCGGGGGTCTTTCATTTGGGGGCTCGTCCGGGATCGGGAGACCCCTGCCCAGGGACCACCGACCC
ACCACCGGGAGGTAAGCTGGCTGCCTCGCGCGTTTCGGTGATGACGGTGAAAACCTCTGACACATGCAGC
TCCCGGAGACGGTCACAGCTTGTCTGTAAGCGGATGCCGGGAGCAGACAAGCCCGTCAGGGCGCGTCAGC
GGGTGTTGGCGGGTGTCGGGGCGCAGCCATGACCCAGTCACGTAGCGATAGCGGAGTGTAGATCCGGCTG
TGGAATGTGTGTCAGTTAGGGTGTGGAAAGTCCCCAGGCTCCCCAGCAGGCAGAAGTATGCAAAGCATGC
ATCTCAATTAGTCAGCAACCAGGTGTGGAAAGTCCCCAGGCTCCCCAGCAGGCAGAAGTATGCAAAGCAT
GCATCTCAATTAGTCAGCAACCATAGTCCCGCCCCTAACTCCGCCCATCCCGCCCCTAACTCCGCCCAGT
TCCGCCCATTCTCCGCCCCATGGCTGACTAATTTTTTTTATTTATGCAGAGGCCGAGGCCGCCTCGGCCT
CTGAGCTATTCCAGAAGTAGTGAGGAGGCTTTTTTGGAGGCCTAGGCTTTTGCAAAAAGCTTACTGGCTT
AACTATGCGGCATCAGAGCAGATTGTACTGAGAGTGCACCATATGCGGTGTGAAATACCGCACAGATGCG
TAAGGAGAAAATACCGCATCAGGCGCTCTTCCGCTTCCTCGCTCACTGACTCGCTGCGCTCGGTCGTTCG
GCTGCGGCGAGCGGTATCAGCTCACTCAAAGGCGGTAATACGGTTATCCACAGAATCAGGGGATAACGCA
GGAAAGAACATGTGAGCAAAAGGCCAGCAAAAGGCCAGGAACCGTAAAAAGGCCGCGTTGCTGGCGTTTT
TCCATAGGCTCCGCCCCCCTGACGAGCATCACAAAAATCGACGCTCAAGTCAGAGGTGGCGAAACCCGAC
AGGACTATAAAGATACCAGGCGTTTCCCCCTGGAAGCTCCCTCGTGCGCTCTCCTGTTCCGACCCTGCCG
CTTACCGGATACCTGTCCGCCTTTCTCCCTTCGGGAAGCGTGGCGCTTTCTCATAGCTCACGCTGTAGGT
ATCTCAGTTCGGTGTAGGTCGTTCGCTCCAAGCTGGGCTGTGTGCACGAACCCCCCGTTCAGCCCGACCG
CTGCGCCTTATCCGGTAACTATCGTCTTGAGTCCAACCCGGTAAGACACGACTTATCGCCACTGGCAGCA
GCCACTGGTAACAGGATTAGCAGAGCGAGGTATGTAGGCGGTGCTACAGAGTTCTTGAAGTGGTGGCCTA
ACTACGGCTACACTAGAAGGACAGTATTTGGTATCTGCGCTCTGCTGAAGCCAGTTACCTTCGGAAAAAG
AGTTGGTAGCTCTTGATCCGGCAAACAAACCACCGCTGGTAGCGGTGGTTTTTTTGTTTGCAAGCAGCAG
ATTACGCGCAGAAAAAAAGGATCTCAAGAAGATCCTTTGATCTTTTCTACGGGGTCTGACGCTCAGTGGA
ACGAAAACTCACGTTAAGGGATTTTGGTCATGAGATTATCAAAAAGGATCTTCACCTAGATCCTTTTAAA
TTAAAAATGAAGTTTTAAATCAATCTAAAGTATATATGAGTAAACTTGGTCTGACAGTTACCAATGCTTA
ATCAGTGAGGCACCTATCTCAGCGATCTGTCTATTTCGTTCATCCATAGTTGCCTGACTCCCCGTCGTGT
AGATAACTACGATACGGGAGGGCTTACCATCTGGCCCCAGTGCTGCAATGATACCGCGAGACCCACGCTC
ACCGGCTCCAGATTTATCAGCAATAAACCAGCCAGCCGGAAGGGCCGAGCGCAGAAGTGGTCCTGCAACT
TTATCCGCCTCCATCCAGTCTATTAATTGTTGCCGGGAAGCTAGAGTAAGTAGTTCGCCAGTTAATAGTT
TGCGCAACGTTGTTGCCATTGCTGCAGGCATCGTGGTGTCACGCTCGTCGTTTGGTATGGCTTCATTCAG
CTCCGGTTCCCAACGATCAAGGCGAGTTACATGATCCCCCATGTTGTGCAAAAAAGCGGTTAGCTCCTTC
GGTCCTCCGATCGTTGTCAGAAGTAAGTTGGCCGCAGTGTTATCACTCATGGTTATGGCAGCACTGCATA
ATTCTCTTACTGTCATGCCATCCGTAAGATGCTTTTCTGTGACTGGTGAGTACTCAACCAAGTCATTCTG
AGAATAGTGTATGCGGCGACCGAGTTGCTCTTGCCCGGCGTCAACACGGGATAATACCGCGCCACATAGC
AGAACTTTAAAAGTGCTCATCATTGGAAAACGTTCTTCGGGGCGAAAACTCTCAAGGATCTTACCGCTGT
TGAGATCCAGTTCGATGTAACCCACTCGTGCACCCAACTGATCTTCAGCATCTTTTACTTTCACCAGCGT
TTCTGGGTGAGCAAAAACAGGAAGGCAAAATGCCGCAAAAAAGGGAATAAGGGCGACACGGAAATGTTGA
ATACTCATACTCTTCCTTTTTCAATATTATTGAAGCATTTATCAGGGTTATTGTCTCATGAGCGGATACA
TATTTGAATGTATTTAGAAAAATAAACAAATAGGGGTTCCGCGCACATTTCCCCGAAAAGTGCCACCTGA
CGTCTAAGAAACCATTATTATCATGACATTAACCTATAAAAATAGGCGTATCACGAGGCCCT
