>Addgene plasmid #59915 | TRMPVneo.Yap.3093 | depositor partial sequence | sequence record 94954 | 97mer shRNA
TGCTGTTGACAGTGAGCGAATGAATTAACTCTGTGTATAATAGTGAAGCCACAGATGTATTATACACAGA
GTTAATTCATGTGCCTACTGCCTCGGA
