>Addgene plasmid #59915 | TRMPVneo.Yap.3093 | addgene partial sequence | sequence record 96262 | MSCV_C_rev2 5'-ggccagaggccacttgtgtagcgcc-3'
GCGCCTCCCCTACCCGGTAGAATTGCTAGAATTGAAAAAAGTGATTTAATTTATACCATTTTAATTCAGC
TTTGTAAAAATGTATCAAAGAGATAGCAAGGTATTCAGTTTTAGTAAACAAGATAATTGCTCCTAAAGTA
GCCCCTTGAATTCCGAGGCAGTAGGCACATGAATTAACTCTGTGTATAATACATCTGTGGCTTCACTATT
ATACACAGAGTTAATTCATTCGCTCACTGTCAACAGCAATATACCTTCTCGAGCCTTCTGTTGGGTTAAC
CTGAAGAAGTAATCCCAGCAAGTGTTTCCAAGATGTGCAGGCAACGATTCTGTAAAGTACTGAAGCCTCA
TTCAAACAATTACCCTGTTATCCCTAGTCGAGAGATCTTATCATATGACTAGTAAATTCTAGAGTCGCGG
CCGCTACAGGAACAGGTGGTGGCGGCCCTCGGTGCGCTCGTACTGCTCCACGATGGTGTAGTCCTCGTTG
TGGGAGGTGATGTCCAGCTTGGCGTCCACGTAGTAGTAGCCGGGCAGCTGCACGGGCTTCTTGGCCATGT
AGATGGACTTGAACTCCACCAGGTAGTGGCCGCCGTCCTTCAGCTTCAGGGCCTTGTGGGTCTCGCCCTT
CAGCACGCCGTCGCGGGGGTACAGGCGCTCGGTGGAGGCCTCCCAGCCCATGGTCTTCTTCTGCATCACG
GGGCCGTCGGAGGGGAAGTTCACGCCGATGAACTTCACCTTGTA
