>Addgene plasmid #59915 | TRMPVneo.Yap.3093 | addgene partial sequence | sequence record 96263 | IRES-F 5'-TGGCTCTCCTCAAGCGTATT-3'
ATTGTATGGGAATCTGATCTGGGGCCTCGGTGCACATGCTTTACATGTGTTTAGTCGAGGTTAAAAAAAC
GTCTAGGCCCCCCGAACCACGGGGACGTGGTTTTCCTTTGAAAAACACGATGATAAGCTTACCGGTCCAC
CATGATTGAACAAGATGGATTGCACGCAGGTTCTCCGGCCGCTTGGGTGGAGAGGCTATTCGGCTATGAC
TGGGCACAACAGACAATCGGCTGCTCTGATGCCGCCGTGTTCCGGCTGTCAGCGCAGGGGCGCCCGGTTC
TTTTTGTCAAGACCGACCTGTCCGGTGCCCTGAATGAACTGCAAGACGAGGCAGCGCGGCTATCGTGGCT
GGCCACGACGGGCGTTCCTTGCGCAGCTGTGCTCGACGTTGTCACTGAAGCGGGAAGGGACTGGCTGCTA
TTGGGCGAAGTGCCGGGGCAGGATCTCCTGTCATCTCACCTTGCTCCTGCCGAGAAAGTATCCATCATGG
CTGATGCAATGCGGCGGCTGCATACGCTTGATCCGGCTACCTGCCCATTCGACCACCAAGCGAAACATCG
CATCGAGCGAGCACGTACTCGGATGGAAGCCGGTCTTGTCGATCAGGATGATCTGGACGAAGAGCATCAG
GGGCTCGCGCCAGCCGAACTGTTCGCCAGGCTCAAGGCGAGCATGCCCGACGGCGAGGATCTCGTCGTGA
CCCATGGCGATGCCTGCTTGCCGAATATCATGGTGGAAAATGGCCGCTTTTCTGGATTCATCGACTGTGG
CCGGCTGGGTGTGGCGGACCGCTATCAGGACATAGCGTTGGCTACCCGTGATATTGCTG
