>Addgene plasmid #59915 | TRMPVneo.Yap.3093 | addgene partial sequence | sequence record 96265 | mPGK-F 5'-cattctgcacgcttcaaaag-3'
TCTCCGGGCCTTTCGACCTGCAGCCCAAGCTTCCACCATGGTGAGCAAGGGCGAGGAGCTGTTCACCGGG
GTGGTGCCCATCCTGGTCGAGCTGGACGGCGACGTAAACGGCCACAAGTTCAGCGTGTCCGGCGAGGGCG
AGGGCGATGCCACCTACGGCAAGCTGACCCTGAAGCTGATCTGCACCACCGGCAAGCTGCCCGTGCCCTG
GCCCACCCTCGTGACCACCCTGGGCTACGGCCTGCAGTGCTTCGCCCGCTACCCCGACCACATGAAGCAG
CACGACTTCTTCAAGTCCGCCATGCCCGAAGGCTACGTCCAGGAGCGCACCATCTTCTTCAAGGACGACG
GCAACTACAAGACCCGCGCCGAGGTGAAGTTCGAGGGCGACACCCTGGTGAACCGCATCGAGCTGAAGGG
CATCGACTTCAAGGAGGACGGCAACATCCTGGGGCACAAGCTGGAGTACAACTACAACAGCCACAACGTC
TATATCACCGCCGACAAGCAGAAGAACGGCATCAAGGCCAACTTCAAGATCCGCCACAACATCGAGGACG
GCGGCGTGCAGCTCGCCGACCACTACCAGCAGAACACCCCCATCGGCGACGGCCCCGTGCTGCTGCCCGA
CAACCACTACCTGAGCTACCAGTCCGCCCTGAGCAAAGACCCCAACGAGAAGCGCGATCACATGGTCCTG
CTGGAGTTCGTGACCGCCGCCGGGATCACTCTCGGCATGGACGAGCTGTACAAGTAAG
