>Addgene plasmid #59915 | TRMPVneo.Yap.3093 | addgene partial sequence | sequence record 96266 | DsRed1-N 5'-GTACTGGAACTGGGGGGACAG-3'
CAGCTTCACGGTGTTGTGGCCCTCGTAGGGGCGGCCCTCGCCCTCGCCCTCGATCTCGAACTCGTGGCCG
TTCACGGTGCCCTCCATGCGCACCTTGAAGCGCATGAACTCGGTGATGACGTTCTCGGAGGAGGCCATGG
TGGATCCGTCGAGAGGCTGGATCGGTCCCGGTGTCTTCTATGGAGGTCAAAACAGCGTGGATGGCGTCTC
CAGGCGATCTGACGGTTCACTAAACGAGCTCTGCTTATATAGGCCTCCCACCGTACACGCCTACCTCGAC
CCGGGTACCGAGCTCGACTTTCACTTTTCTCTATCACTGATAGGGAGTGGTAAACTCGACTTTCACTTTT
CTCTATCACTGATAGGGAGTGGTAAACTCGACTTTCACTTTTCTCTATCACTGATAGGGAGTGGTAAACT
CGACTTTCACTTTTCTCTATCACTGATAGGGAGTGGTAAACTCGACTTTCACTTTTCTCTATCACTGATA
GGGAGTGGTAAACTCGACTTTCACTTTTCTCTATCACTGATAGGGAGTGGTAAACTCGACTTTCACTTTT
CTCTATCACTGATAGGGAGTGGTAAACTCGATGCTCTAGAGGATCGATCCCCCAGATCTTCAATTCCGGC
GCCTAGAGAAGGAGTGAGGGCTGGATAAAGGGAGGATCGAGGCGGGGTCGAACGAGGAGGTTCAAGGGGG
AGAGAC
